Addgene plasmid #116736: pHAGE-ERBB4
Purpose: Lentiviral expression of ERBB4
Depositing lab: Gordon Mills & Kenneth Scott. Depositing organization: Baylor College of Medicine. Publication: Systematic Functional Annotation of Somatic Mutations in Cancer. Ng PK, Li J, Jeong KJ, Shao S, Chen H, Tsang YH, Sengupta S, Wang Z, Bhavana VH, Tran R, Soewito S, Minussi DC, Moreno D, Kong K, Dogruluk T, Lu H, Gao J, Tokheim C, Zhou DC, Johnson AM, Zeng J, Ip CKM, Ju Z, Wester M, Yu S, Li Y, Vellano CP, Schultz N, Karchin R, Ding L, Lu Y, Cheung LWT, Chen K, Shaw KR, Meric-Bernstam F, Scott KL, Yi S, Sahni N, Liang H, Mills GB. Cancer Cell. 2018 Mar 12;33(3):450-462.e10. doi: 10.1016/j.ccell.2018.01.021. PubMed 29533785.
Backbone
  Vector backbone: pHAGE
  Vector type: Lentiviral
Growth in bacteria
  Bacterial resistance: Ampicillin, 100 μg/mL
  Growth temperature: 37°C
  Growth strain: Stbl3
  Copy number: High Copy
Gene/Insert
  Gene/Insert name: ERBB4
  Species: H. sapiens (human)
  Mutation: WT
  Entrez Gene: ERBB4 (a.k.a. ALS19, HER4, p180erbB4)
  Cloning method: Gateway Cloning
Terms and licenses: Academic/Nonprofit Terms; Industry Terms: Not Available to Industry
How to cite: pHAGE-ERBB4 was a gift from Gordon Mills & Kenneth Scott (Addgene plasmid # 116736 ; http://n2t.net/addgene:116736 ; RRID:Addgene_116736)
