[The description below was written by a language model from this plasmid's Addgene catalogue record and pLannotate feature annotations shown in this document.]
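Description:
pHAGE-ERBB4 is a lentiviral expression plasmid built on the pHAGE backbone that carries the wild-type human ERBB4 (HER4) open reading frame, which encodes a receptor tyrosine kinase for neuregulins and EGF-family ligands. It is maintained in E. coli through a high-copy ColE1/pUC-type origin and an ampicillin resistance gene. The record lists a recombination-deficient strain, as is usual for plasmids with repeated LTR sequences. The sequenced construct is about 12.4 kb.

The transfer cassette is flanked by a truncated HIV-1 5' LTR and a ΔU3 self-inactivating 3' LTR. It contains the Ψ packaging signal with a partial gag sequence, the Rev response element for nuclear export of the genomic RNA, and the cPPT/CTS element that aids nuclear import in target cells. Short nef and rev fragments are residual viral sequence. Within this frame, the constitutive human EF-1α promoter drives the ERBB4 coding sequence, which was introduced by Gateway recombination and is therefore bracketed by attB1 and attB2 sites. Downstream lie small T3/T7 promoter remnants, a V5 epitope sequence, an EMCV IRES followed by a puromycin N-acetyltransferase gene, and a WPRE that enhances transcript stability and expression. The IRES places ERBB4 and puromycin resistance on one transcript, so transduced cells can be selected with puromycin. The V5 sequence sits well beyond attB2, and the record does not state whether it is fused in frame to ERBB4.

The plasmid is intended for producing lentivirus to express ERBB4 stably in mammalian cells. It was deposited with a study on systematic functional annotation of somatic cancer mutations, where a wild-type clone like this would plausibly serve as the reference for mutant alleles.
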