Features (pLannotate 1.2.2; 30 found; start..end, strand, type, name):
    377..634     +  LTR            5' LTR (truncated): truncated 5' long terminal repeat (LTR) from HIV-1
    681..806     +  misc_feature   HIV-1 Ψ: packaging signal of human immunodeficiency virus type 1
    790..1128    +  CDS            HIV-1 gag (fragment): gag protein from human immunodeficiency virus 1; gag
   1303..1536    +  misc_feature   RRE: The Rev response element (RRE) of HIV-1 allows for Rev-dependent mRNA export from the nucleus to the cytoplasm.
   1913..2013    +  CDS            Rev (fragment): human immunodeficiency virus 1 (HIV-1) Rev protein; rev; enhances nuclear export of unspliced and incompletely spliced viral mRNAs
   2058..2175    +  misc_feature   cPPT/CTS: central polypurine tract and central termination sequence of HIV-1
   2223..3401    +  promoter       EF-1α promoter: strong constitutive promoter for human elongation factor EF-1α
   3422..3442    +  protein_bind   attB1: mutant version of attB; core recombination site for the Gateway® BP reaction BP Clonase™
   3448..7323    +  CDS            ERBB4: ERBB4_HUMAN - Also known as HER4. Experimental evidence at protein level: Swiss-Prot protein existence level 1. Tyrosine-protein kinase that plays an essential role as cell surface receptor for neuregulins and EGF family members and regulates development of the heart, the central nervous system and the mammary gland, gene transcription, cell proliferation, differentiation, migration and apoptosis. Required for normal cardiac muscle differentiation during embryonic development, and for postnatal cardiomyocyte proliferation. Required for normal development of the embryonic central nervous system
   7328..7352    -  protein_bind   attB2: mutant version of attB; recombination site for the Gateway® BP reaction BP Clonase™
   7360..7378    +  promoter       T3 promoter: promoter for bacteriophage T3 RNA polymerase
   7404..7422    -  promoter       T7 promoter: promoter for bacteriophage T7 RNA polymerase
   7428..7446    -  protein_bind   attB4 (fragment): mutant version of attB; core recombination site for the Gateway® BP reaction BP Clonase™
   7502..7543    +  CDS            V5 tag: epitope tag from simian virus 5
   7669..8131    +  misc_feature   IRES: internal ribosome entry site (IRES) of the encephalomyocarditis virus (EMCV)
   8145..8742    +  CDS            PuroR (fragment): puromycin N-acetyltransferase; pac from Streptomyces; confers resistance to puromycin
   8758..9346    +  misc_feature   WPRE: woodchuck hepatitis virus posttranscriptional regulatory element
   9354..9419    +  CDS            nef (fragment): NEF_HV1Z2 - Experimental evidence at protein level: Swiss-Prot protein existence level 1. Extracellular Nef protein targets CD4(+) T-lymphocytes for apoptosis by interacting with CXCR4 surface receptors. From Human immunodeficiency virus type 1 group M subtype D (isolate Z2/CDC-Z34) (HIV-1).
   9421..9654    +  LTR            3' LTR (ΔU3): self-inactivating 3' long terminal repeat (LTR) from HIV-1
   9859..9963    +  promoter       AmpR promoter: bla
   9964..10824   +  CDS            AmpR: β-lactamase; bla; confers resistance to ampicillin, carbenicillin, and related antibiotics
  10995..11583   +  rep_origin     ori: high-copy-number ColE1/pMB1/pBR322/pUC origin of replication
  11766..11820   +  CDS            lacI (fragment): lac repressor; lacI; The lac repressor binds to the lac operator to inhibit transcription in E. coli. This inhibition can be relieved by adding lactose or isopropyl-β-D-thiogalactopyranoside (IPTG).
  11826..11919   +  rep_origin     SV40 ori (fragment): SV40 origin of replication
  11944..11981   +  CDS            lacI (fragment): lac repressor; lacI; The lac repressor binds to the lac operator to inhibit transcription in E. coli. This inhibition can be relieved by adding lactose or isopropyl-β-D-thiogalactopyranoside (IPTG).
  11994..12015   +  protein_bind   CAP binding site: CAP binding activates transcription in the presence of cAMP. E. coli catabolite activator protein
  12030..12060   +  promoter       lac promoter: promoter for the E. coli lac operon
  12064..12086   +  protein_bind   lac operator (fragment): The lac repressor binds to the lac operator to inhibit transcription in E. coli. This inhibition can be relieved by adding lactose or isopropyl-β-D-thiogalactopyranoside (IPTG). lac repressor encoded by lacI
  12118..12201   +  polyA_signal   SV40 poly(A) signal (fragment): SV40 polyadenylation signal
  12368..329     +  CDS            nef (fragment) (across the origin): NEF_HV1BR - Experimental evidence at protein level: Swiss-Prot protein existence level 1. Extracellular Nef protein targets CD4(+) T-lymphocytes for apoptosis by interacting with CXCR4 surface receptors (PubMed:14990729). From Human immunodeficiency virus type 1 group M subtype B (isolate BRU/LAI) (HIV-1).
>Addgene plasmid #116736 | pHAGE-ERBB4 | addgene full sequence | sequence record 241219 | Addgene NGS Result
TGGAAGGGCTAATTCACTCCCAAAGAAGACAAGATATCCTTGATCTGTGGATCTACCACACACAAGGCTA
CTTCCCTGATTAGCAGAACTACACACCAGGGCCAGGGGTCAGATATCCACTGACCTTTGGATGGTGCTAC
AAGCTAGTACCAGTTGAGCCAGATAAGGTAGAAGAGGCCAATAAAGGAGAGAACACCAGCTTGTTACACC
CTGTGAGCCTGCATGGGATGGATGACCCGGAGAGAGAAGTGTTAGAGTGGAGGTTTGACAGCCGCCTAGC
ATTTCATCACGTGGCCCGAGAGCTGCATCCGGAGTACTTCAAGAACTGCTGATATCGAGCTTGCTACAAG
GGACTTTCCGCTGGGGACTTTCCAGGGAGGCGTGGCCTGGGCGGGACTGGGGAGTGGCGAGCCCTCAGAT
CCTGCATATAAGCAGCTGCTTTTTGCCTGTACTGGGTCTCTCTGGTTAGACCAGATCTGAGCCTGGGAGC
TCTCTGGCTAACTAGGGAACCCACTGCTTAAGCCTCAATAAAGCTTGCCTTGAGTGCTTCAAGTAGTGTG
TGCCCGTCTGTTGTGTGACTCTGGTAACTAGAGATCCCTCAGACCCTTTTAGTCAGTGTGGAAAATCTCT
AGCAGTGGCGCCCGAACAGGGACTTGAAAGCGAAAGGGAAACCAGAGGAGCTCTCTCGACGCAGGACTCG
GCTTGCTGAAGCGCGCACGGCAAGAGGCGAGGGGCGGCGACTGGTGAGTACGCCAAAAATTTTGACTAGC
GGAGGCTAGAAGGAGAGAGATGGGTGCGAGAGCGTCAGTATTAAGCGGGGGAGAATTAGATCGCGATGGG
AAAAAATTCGGTTAAGGCCAGGGGGAAAGAAAAAATATAAATTAAAACATATAGTATGGGCAAGCAGGGA
GCTAGAACGATTCGCAGTTAATCCTGGCCTGTTAGAAACATCAGAAGGCTGTAGACAAATACTGGGACAG
CTACAACCATCCCTTCAGACAGGATCAGAAGAACTTAGATCATTATATAATACAGTAGCAACCCTCTATT
GTGTGCATCAAAGGATAGAGATAAAAGACACCAAGGAAGCTTTAGACAAGATAGAGGAAGAGCAAAACAA
AAGTAAGACCACCGCACAGCAAGCGGCCGGCCGCTGATCTTCAGACCTGGAGGAGGAGATATGAGGGACA
ATTGGAGAAGTGAATTATATAAATATAAAGTAGTAAAAATTGAACCATTAGGAGTAGCACCCACCAAGGC
AAAGAGAAGAGTGGTGCAGAGAGAAAAAAGAGCAGTGGGAATAGGAGCTTTGTTCCTTGGGTTCTTGGGA
GCAGCAGGAAGCACTATGGGCGCAGCGTCAATGACGCTGACGGTACAGGCCAGACAATTATTGTCTGGTA
TAGTGCAGCAGCAGAACAATTTGCTGAGGGCTATTGAGGCGCAACAGCATCTGTTGCAACTCACAGTCTG
GGGCATCAAGCAGCTCCAGGCAAGAATCCTGGCTGTGGAAAGATACCTAAAGGATCAACAGCTCCTGGGG
ATTTGGGGTTGCTCTGGAAAACTCATTTGCACCACTGCTGTGCCTTGGAATGCTAGTTGGAGTAATAAAT
CTCTGGAACAGATTTGGAATCACACGACCTGGATGGAGTGGGACAGAGAAATTAACAATTACACAAGCTT
AATACACTCCTTAATTGAAGAATCGCAAAACCAGCAAGAAAAGAATGAACAAGAATTATTGGAATTAGAT
AAATGGGCAAGTTTGTGGAATTGGTTTAACATAACAAATTGGCTGTGGTATATAAAATTATTCATAATGA
TAGTAGGAGGCTTGGTAGGTTTAAGAATAGTTTTTGCTGTACTTTCTATAGTGAATAGAGTTAGGCAGGG
ATATTCACCATTATCGTTTCAGACCCACCTCCCAACCCCGAGGGGACCCGACAGGCCCGAAGGAATAGAA
GAAGAAGGTGGAGAGAGAGACAGAGACAGATCCATTCGATTAGTGAACGGATCTCGACGGTATCGCCGAA
TTCACAAATGGCAGTATTCATCCACAATTTTAAAAGAAAAGGGGGGATTGGGGGGTACAGTGCAGGGGAA
AGAATAGTAGACATAATAGCAACAGACATACAAACTAAAGAATTACAAAAACAAATTACAAAAATTCAAA
ATTTTCGGGTTTATTACAGGGACAGCAGAGATCCAGTTTGGACTAGTCGTGAGGCTCCGGTGCCCGTCAG
TGGGCAGAGCGCACATCGCCCACAGTCCCCGAGAAGTTGGGGGGAGGGGTCGGCAATTGAACCGGTGCCT
AGAGAAGGTGGCGCGGGGTAAACTGGGAAAGTGATGTCGTGTACTGGCTCCGCCTTTTTCCCGAGGGTGG
GGGAGAACCGTATATAAGTGCAGTAGTCGCCGTGAACGTTCTTTTTCGCAACGGGTTTGCCGCCAGAACA
CAGGTAAGTGCCGTGTGTGGTTCCCGCGGGCCTGGCCTCTTTACGGGTTATGGCCCTTGCGTGCCTTGAA
TTACTTCCACCTGGCTGCAGTACGTGATTCTTGATCCCGAGCTTCGGGTTGGAAGTGGGTGGGAGAGTTC
GAGGCCTTGCGCTTAAGGAGCCCCTTCGCCTCGTGCTTGAGTTGAGGCCTGGCCTGGGCGCTGGGGCCGC
CGCGTGCGAATCTGGTGGCACCTTCGCGCCTGTCTCGCTGCTTTCGATAAGTCTCTAGCCATTTAAAATT
TTTGATGACCTGCTGCGACGCTTTTTTTCTGGCAAGATAGTCTTGTAAATGCGGGCCAAGATCTGCACAC
TGGTATTTCGGTTTTTGGGGCCGCGGGCGGCGACGGGGCCCGTGCGTCCCAGCGCACATGTTCGGCGAGG
CGGGGCCTGCGAGCGCGGCCACCGAGAATCGGACGGGGGTAGTCTCAAGCTGGCCGGCCTGCTCTGGTGC
CTGGCCTCGCGCCGCCGTGTATCGCCCCGCCCTGGGCGGCAAGGCTGGCCCGGTCGGCACCAGTTGCGTG
AGCGGAAAGATGGCCGCTTCCCGGCCCTGCTGCAGGGAGCTCAAAATGGAGGACGCGGCGCTCGGGAGAG
CGGGCGGGTGAGTCACCCACACAAAGGAAAAGGGCCTTTCCGTCCTCAGCCGTCGCTTCATGTGACTCCA
CGGAGTACCGGGCGCCGTCCAGGCACCTCGATTAGTTCTCGAGCTTTTGGAGTACGTCGTCTTTAGGTTG
GGGGGAGGGGTTTTATGCGATGGAGTTTCCCCACACTGAGTGGGTGGAGACTGAAGTTAGGCCAGCTTGG
CACTTGATGTAATTCTCCTTGGAATTTGCCCTTTTTGAGTTTGGATCTTGGTTCATTCTCAAGCCTCAGA
CAGTGGTTCAAAGTTTTTTTCTTCCATTTCAGGTGTCGTGAAGCGGCCCTGCAGATATCAACAAGTTTGT
ACAAAAAAGCAGGCACCATGAAGCCGGCGACAGGACTTTGGGTCTGGGTGAGCCTTCTCGTGGCGGCGGG
GACCGTCCAGCCCAGCGATTCTCAGTCAGTGTGTGCAGGAACGGAGAATAAACTGAGCTCTCTCTCTGAC
CTGGAACAGCAGTACCGAGCCTTGCGCAAGTACTATGAAAACTGTGAGGTTGTCATGGGCAACCTGGAGA
TAACCAGCATTGAGCACAACCGGGACCTCTCCTTCCTGCGGTCTGTTCGAGAAGTCACAGGCTACGTGTT
AGTGGCTCTTAATCAGTTTCGTTACCTGCCTCTGGAGAATTTACGCATTATTCGTGGGACAAAACTTTAT
GAGGATCGATATGCCTTGGCAATATTTTTAAACTACAGAAAAGATGGAAACTTTGGACTTCAAGAACTTG
GATTAAAGAACTTGACAGAAATCCTAAATGGTGGAGTCTATGTAGACCAGAACAAATTCCTTTGTTATGC
AGACACCATTCATTGGCAAGATATTGTTCGGAACCCATGGCCTTCCAACTTGACTCTTGTGTCAACAAAT
GGTAGTTCAGGATGTGGACGTTGCCATAAGTCCTGTACTGGCCGTTGCTGGGGACCCACAGAAAATCATT
GCCAGACTTTGACAAGGACGGTGTGTGCAGAACAATGTGACGGCAGATGCTACGGACCTTACGTCAGTGA
CTGCTGCCATCGAGAATGTGCTGGAGGCTGCTCAGGACCTAAGGACACAGACTGCTTTGCCTGCATGAAT
TTCAATGACAGTGGAGCATGTGTTACTCAGTGTCCCCAAACCTTTGTCTACAATCCAACCACCTTTCAAC
TGGAGCACAATTTCAATGCAAAGTACACATATGGAGCATTCTGTGTCAAGAAATGTCCACATAACTTTGT
GGTAGATTCCAGTTCTTGTGTGCGTGCCTGCCCTAGTTCCAAGATGGAAGTAGAAGAAAATGGGATTAAA
ATGTGTAAACCTTGCACTGACATTTGCCCAAAAGCTTGTGATGGCATTGGCACAGGATCATTGATGTCAG
CTCAGACTGTGGATTCCAGTAACATTGACAAATTCATAAACTGTACCAAGATCAATGGGAATTTGATCTT
TCTAGTCACTGGTATTCATGGGGACCCTTACAATGCAATTGAAGCCATAGACCCAGAGAAACTGAACGTC
TTTCGGACAGTCAGAGAGATAACAGGTTTCCTGAACATACAGTCATGGCCACCAAACATGACTGACTTCA
GTGTTTTTTCTAACCTGGTGACCATTGGTGGAAGAGTACTCTATAGTGGCCTGTCCTTGCTTATCCTCAA
GCAACAGGGCATCACCTCTCTACAGTTCCAGTCCCTGAAGGAAATCAGCGCAGGAAACATCTATATTACT
GACAACAGCAACCTGTGTTATTATCATACCATTAACTGGACAACACTCTTCAGCACAATCAACCAGAGAA
TAGTAATCCGGGACAACAGAAAAGCTGAAAATTGTACTGCTGAAGGAATGGTGTGCAACCATCTGTGTTC
CAGTGATGGCTGTTGGGGACCTGGGCCAGACCAATGTCTGTCGTGTCGCCGCTTCAGTAGAGGAAGGATC
TGCATAGAGTCTTGTAACCTCTATGATGGTGAATTTCGGGAGTTTGAGAATGGCTCCATCTGTGTGGAGT
GTGACCCCCAGTGTGAGAAGATGGAAGATGGCCTCCTCACATGCCATGGACCGGGTCCTGACAACTGTAC
AAAGTGCTCTCATTTTAAAGATGGCCCAAACTGTGTGGAAAAATGTCCAGATGGCTTACAGGGGGCAAAC
AGTTTCATTTTCAAGTATGCTGATCCAGATCGGGAGTGCCACCCATGCCATCCAAACTGCACCCAAGGGT
GTAACGGTCCCACTAGTCATGACTGCATTTACTACCCATGGACGGGCCATTCCACTTTACCACAACATGC
TAGAACTCCCCTGATTGCAGCTGGAGTAATTGGTGGGCTCTTCATTCTGGTCATTGTGGGTCTGACATTT
GCTGTTTATGTTAGAAGGAAGAGCATCAAAAAGAAAAGAGCCTTGAGAAGATTCTTGGAAACAGAGTTGG
TGGAACCATTAACTCCCAGTGGCACAGCACCCAATCAAGCTCAACTTCGTATTTTGAAAGAAACTGAGCT
GAAGAGGGTAAAAGTCCTTGGCTCAGGTGCTTTTGGAACGGTTTATAAAGGTATTTGGGTACCTGAAGGA
GAAACTGTGAAGATTCCTGTGGCTATTAAGATTCTTAATGAGACAACTGGTCCCAAGGCAAATGTGGAGT
TCATGGATGAAGCTCTGATCATGGCAAGTATGGATCATCCACACCTAGTCCGGTTGCTGGGTGTGTGTCT
GAGCCCAACCATCCAGCTGGTTACTCAACTTATGCCCCATGGCTGCCTGTTGGAGTATGTCCACGAGCAC
AAGGATAACATTGGATCACAACTGCTGCTTAACTGGTGTGTCCAGATAGCTAAGGGAATGATGTACCTGG
AAGAAAGACGACTCGTTCATCGGGATTTGGCAGCCCGTAATGTCTTAGTGAAATCTCCAAACCATGTGAA
AATCACAGATTTTGGGCTAGCCAGACTCTTGGAAGGAGATGAAAAAGAGTACAATGCTGATGGAGGAAAG
ATGCCAATTAAATGGATGGCTCTGGAGTGTATACATTACAGGAAATTCACCCATCAGAGTGACGTTTGGA
GCTATGGAGTTACTATATGGGAACTGATGACCTTTGGAGGAAAACCCTATGATGGAATTCCAACGCGAGA
AATCCCTGATTTATTAGAGAAAGGAGAACGTTTGCCTCAGCCTCCCATCTGCACTATTGACGTTTACATG
GTCATGGTCAAATGTTGGATGATTGATGCTGACAGTAGACCTAAATTTAAGGAACTGGCTGCTGAGTTTT
CAAGGATGGCTCGAGACCCTCAAAGATACCTAGTTATTCAGGGTGATGATCGTATGAAGCTTCCCAGTCC
AAATGACAGCAAGTTCTTTCAGAATCTCTTGGATGAAGAGGATTTGGAAGATATGATGGATGCTGAGGAG
TACTTGGTCCCTCAGGCTTTCAACATCCCACCTCCCATCTATACTTCCAGAGCAAGAATTGACTCGAATA
GGAACCAGTTTGTATACCGAGATGGAGGTTTTGCTGCTGAACAAGGAGTGTCTGTGCCCTACAGAGCCCC
AACTAGCACAATTCCAGAAGCTCCTGTGGCACAGGGTGCTACTGCTGAGATTTTTGATGACTCCTGCTGT
AATGGCACCCTACGCAAGCCAGTGGCACCCCATGTCCAAGAGGACAGTAGCACCCAGAGGTACAGTGCTG
ACCCCACCGTGTTTGCCCCAGAACGGAGCCCACGAGGAGAGCTGGATGAGGAAGGTTACATGACTCCTAT
GCGAGACAAACCCAAACAAGAATACCTGAATCCAGTGGAGGAGAACCCTTTTGTTTCTCGGAGAAAAAAT
GGAGACCTTCAAGCATTGGATAATCCCGAATATCACAATGCATCCAATGGTCCACCCAAGGCCGAGGATG
AGTATGTGAATGAGCCACTGTACCTCAACACCTTTGCCAACACCTTGGGAAAAGCTGAGTACCTGAAGAA
CAACATACTGTCAATGCCAGAGAAGGCCAAGAAAGCGTTTGACAACCCTGACTACTGGAACCACAGCCTG
CCACCTCGGAGCACCCTTCAGCACCCAGACTACCTGCAGGAGTACAGCACAAAATATTTTTATAAACAGA
ATGGGCGGATCCGGCCTATTGTGGCAGAGAATCCTGAATACCTCTCTGAGTTCTCCCTGAAGCCAGGCAC
TGTGCTGCCGCCTCCACCTTACAGACACCGGAATACTGTGGTGTAGAACCCAGCTTTCTTGTACAAAGTG
GTGATATCCAATTAACCCTCACTAAAGGATTTATGTAGTTGAGAGTGATAAACCCTATAGTGAGTCGTAT
TACCACCCAACTTTTCTATACAAAGTGGTTGATATCCAGCACAGTGGCGGCCGCTCGAGTCTAGAGGGCC
CGCGGTTCGAAGGTAAGCCTATCCCTAACCCTCTCCTCGGTCTCGATTCTACGCGTACCGGTTAGTAATG
AGATCCCTCCCCCCCCCCTAACGTTACTGGCCGAAGCCGCTTGGAATAAGGCCGGTGTGCGTTTGTCTAT
ATGTTATTTTCCACCATATTGCCGTCTTTTGGCAATGTGAGGGCCCGGAAACCTGGCCCTGTCTTCTTGA
CGAGCATTCCTAGGGGTCTTTCCCCTCTCGCCAAAGGAATGCAAGGTCTGTTGAATGTCGTGAAGGAAGC
AGTTCCTCTGGAAGCTTCTTGAAGACAAACAACGTCTGTAGCGACCCTTTGCAGGCAGCGGAACCCCCCA
CCTGGCGACAGGTGCCTCTGCGGCCAAAAGCCACGTGTATAAGATACACCTGCAAAGGCGGCACAACCCC
AGTGCCACGTTGTGAGTTGGATAGTTGTGGAAAGAGTCAAATGGCTCTCCTCAAGCGTATTCAACAAGGG
GCTGAAGGATGCCCAGAAGGTACCCCATTGTATGGGATCTGATCTGGGGCCTCGGTGCACATGCTTTACA
TGTGTTTAGTCGAGGTTAAAAAAACGTCTAGGCCCCCCGAACCACGGGGACGTGGTTTTCCTTTGAAAAA
CACGATGATAATATGGCCACACATATGACCGAGTACAAGCCCACGGTGCGCCTCGCCACCCGCGACGACG
TCCCCAGGGCCGTACGCACCCTCGCCGCCGCGTTCGCCGACTACCCCGCCACGCGCCACACCGTCGATCC
GGACCGCCACATCGAGCGGGTCACCGAGCTGCAAGAACTCTTCCTCACGCGCGTCGGGCTCGACATCGGC
AAGGTGTGGGTCGCGGACGACGGCGCCGCGGTGGCGGTCTGGACCACGCCGGAGAGCGTCGAAGCGGGGG
CGGTGTTCGCCGAGATCGGCCCGCGCATGGCCGAGTTGAGCGGTTCCCGGCTGGCCGCGCAGCAACAGAT
GGAAGGCCTCCTGGCGCCGCACCGGCCCAAGGAGCCCGCGTGGTTCCTGGCCACCGTCGGCGTCTCGCCC
GACCACCAGGGCAAGGGTCTGGGCAGCGCCGTCGTGCTCCCCGGAGTGGAGGCGGCCGAGCGCGCCGGGG
TGCCCGCCTTCCTGGAGACCTCCGCGCCCCGCAACCTCCCCTTCTACGAGCGGCTCGGCTTCACCGTCAC
CGCCGACGTCGAGGTGCCCGAAGGACCGCGCACCTGGTGCATGACCCGCAAGCCCGGTGCCTAAATCGAT
AGATCCTAATCAACCTCTGGATTACAAAATTTGTGAAAGATTGACTGGTATTCTTAACTATGTTGCTCCT
TTTACGCTATGTGGATACGCTGCTTTAATGCCTTTGTATCATGCTATTGCTTCCCGTATGGCTTTCATTT
TCTCCTCCTTGTATAAATCCTGGTTGCTGTCTCTTTATGAGGAGTTGTGGCCCGTTGTCAGGCAACGTGG
CGTGGTGTGCACTGTGTTTGCTGACGCAACCCCCACTGGTTGGGGCATTGCCACCACCTGTCAGCTCCTT
TCCGGGACTTTCGCTTTCCCCCTCCCTATTGCCACGGCGGAACTCATCGCCGCCTGCCTTGCCCGCTGCT
GGACAGGGGCTCGGCTGTTGGGCACTGACAATTCCGTGGTGTTGTCGGGGAAATCATCGTCCTTTCCTTG
GCTGCTCGCCTGTGTTGCCACCTGGATTCTGCGCGGGACGTCCTTCTGCTACGTCCCTTCGGCCCTCAAT
CCAGCGGACCTTCCTTCCCGCGGCCTGCTGCCGGCTCTGCGGCCTCTTCCGCGTCTTCGCCTTCGCCCTC
AGACGAGTCGGATCTCCCTTTGGGCCGCCTCCCCGCCTGAGATCCTTTAAGACCAATGACTTACAAGGCA
GCTGTAGATCTTAGCCACTTTTTAAAAGAAAAGGGGGGACTGGAAGGGCTAATTCACTCCCAACGAAGAC
AAGATCTGCTTTTTGCTTGTACTGGGTCTCTCTGGTTAGACCAGATCTGAGCCTGGGAGCTCTCTGGCTA
ACTAGGGAACCCACTGCTTAAGCCTCAATAAAGCTTGCCTTGAGTGCTTCAAGTAGTGTGTGCCCGTCTG
TTGTGTGACTCTGGTAACTAGAGATCCCTCAGACCCTTTTAGTCAGTGTGGAAAATCTCTAGCAGTAGTA
GTTCATGTCATCTTATTATTCAGTATTTATAACTTGCAAAGAAATGAATATCAGAGAGTGAGAGGCCCGG
GTTAATTAAGGAAAGGGCTAGATCATTCTTGAAGACGAAAGGGCCTCGTGATACGCCTATTTTTATAGGT
TAATGTCATGATAATAATGGTTTCTTAGACGTCAGGTGGCACTTTTCGGGGAAATGTGCGCGGAACCCCT
ATTTGTTTATTTTTCTAAATACATTCAAATATGTATCCGCTCATGAGACAATAACCCTGATAAATGCTTC
AATAATATTGAAAAAGGAAGAGTATGAGTATTCAACATTTCCGTGTCGCCCTTATTCCCTTTTTTGCGGC
ATTTTGCCTTCCTGTTTTTGCTCACCCAGAAACGCTGGTGAAAGTAAAAGATGCTGAAGATCAGTTGGGT
GCACGAGTGGGTTACATCGAACTGGATCTCAACAGCGGTAAGATCCTTGAGAGTTTTCGCCCCGAAGAAC
GTTTTCCAATGATGAGCACTTTTAAAGTTCTGCTATGTGGCGCGGTATTATCCCGTGTTGACGCCGGGCA
AGAGCAACTCGGTCGCCGCATACACTATTCTCAGAATGACTTGGTTGAGTACTCACCAGTCACAGAAAAG
CATCTTACGGATGGCATGACAGTAAGAGAATTATGCAGTGCTGCCATAACCATGAGTGATAACACTGCGG
CCAACTTACTTCTGACAACGATCGGAGGACCGAAGGAGCTAACCGCTTTTTTGCACAACATGGGGGATCA
TGTAACTCGCCTTGATCGTTGGGAACCGGAGCTGAATGAAGCCATACCAAACGACGAGCGTGACACCACG
ATGCCTGTAGCAATGGCAACAACGTTGCGCAAACTATTAACTGGCGAACTACTTACTCTAGCTTCCCGGC
AACAATTAATAGACTGGATGGAGGCGGATAAAGTTGCAGGACCACTTCTGCGCTCGGCCCTTCCGGCTGG
CTGGTTTATTGCTGATAAATCTGGAGCCGGTGAGCGTGGGTCTCGCGGTATCATTGCAGCACTGGGGCCA
GATGGTAAGCCCTCCCGTATCGTAGTTATCTACACGACGGGGAGTCAGGCAACTATGGATGAACGAAATA
GACAGATCGCTGAGATAGGTGCCTCACTGATTAAGCATTGGTAACTGTCAGACCAAGTTTACTCATATAT
ACTTTAGATTGATTTAAAACTTCATTTTTAATTTAAAAGGATCTAGGTGAAGATCCTTTTTGATAATCTC
ATGACCAAAATCCCTTAACGTGAGTTTTCGTTCCACTGAGCGTCAGACCCCGTAGAAAAGATCAAAGGAT
CTTCTTGAGATCCTTTTTTTCTGCGCGTAATCTGCTGCTTGCAAACAAAAAAACCACCGCTACCAGCGGT
GGTTTGTTTGCCGGATCAAGAGCTACCAACTCTTTTTCCGAAGGTAACTGGCTTCAGCAGAGCGCAGATA
CCAAATACTGTTCTTCTAGTGTAGCCGTAGTTAGGCCACCACTTCAAGAACTCTGTAGCACCGCCTACAT
ACCTCGCTCTGCTAATCCTGTTACCAGTGGCTGCTGCCAGTGGCGATAAGTCGTGTCTTACCGGGTTGGA
CTCAAGACGATAGTTACCGGATAAGGCGCAGCGGTCGGGCTGAACGGGGGGTTCGTGCACACAGCCCAGC
TTGGAGCGAACGACCTACACCGAACTGAGATACCTACAGCGTGAGCTATGAGAAAGCGCCACGCTTCCCG
AAGGGAGAAAGGCGGACAGGTATCCGGTAAGCGGCAGGGTCGGAACAGGAGAGCGCACGAGGGAGCTTCC
AGGGGGAAACGCCTGGTATCTTTATAGTCCTGTCGGGTTTCGCCACCTCTGACTTGAGCGTCGATTTTTG
TGATGCTCGTCAGGGGGGCGGAGCCTATGGAAAAACGCCAGCAACGCGGCCTTTTTACGGTTCCTGGCCT
TTTGCTGGCCTTTTGCTCACATGTTCTTTCCTGCGTTATCCCCTGATTCTGTGGATAACCGTATTACCGC
CTTTGAGTGAGCTGATACCGCTCGCCGCAGCCGAACGACCGAGCGCAGCGAGTCAGTGAGCGAGGAAGCG
GAAGAGCGCCCAATACGCAAACCGCCTCTCCCCGCGCGTTGGCCGATTCATTAATGCAGCAAGCTCATGG
CTGACTAATTTTTTTTATTTATGCAGAGGCCGAGGCCGCCTCGGCCTCTGAGCTATTCCAGAAGTAGTGA
GGAGGCTTTTTTGGAGGCCTAGGCTTTTGCAAAAAGCTCCCCGTGGCACGACAGGTTTCCCGACTGGAAA
GCGGGCAGTGAGCGCAACGCAATTAATGTGAGTTAGCTCACTCATTAGGCACCCCAGGCTTTACACTTTA
TGCTTCCGGCTCGTATGTTGTGTGGAATTGTGAGCGGATAACAATTTCACACAGGAAACAGCTATGACAT
GATTACGAATTTCACAAATAAAGCATTTTTTTCACTGCATTCTAGTTGTGGTTTGTCCAAACTCATCAAT
GTATCTTATCATGTCTGGATCAACTGGATAACTCAAGCTAACCAAAATCATCCCAAACTTCCCACCCCAT
ACCCTATTACCACTGCCAATTACCTGTGGTTTCATTTACTCTAAACCTGTGATTCCTCTGAATTATTTTC
ATTTTAAAGAAATTGTATTTGTTAAATATGTACTACAAACTTAGTAGT
