>Addgene plasmid #116736 | pHAGE-ERBB4 | depositor partial sequence | sequence record 219611 | insert
ATGAAGCCGGCGACAGGACTTTGGGTCTGGGTGAGCCTTCTCGTGGCGGCGGGGACCGTCCAGCCCAGCG
ATTCTCAGTCAGTGTGTGCAGGAACGGAGAATAAACTGAGCTCTCTCTCTGACCTGGAACAGCAGTACCG
AGCCTTGCGCAAGTACTATGAAAACTGTGAGGTTGTCATGGGCAACCTGGAGATAACCAGCATTGAGCAC
AACCGGGACCTCTCCTTCCTGCGGTCTGTTCGAGAAGTCACAGGCTACGTGTTAGTGGCTCTTAATCAGT
TTCGTTACCTGCCTCTGGAGAATTTACGCATTATTCGTGGGACAAAACTTTATGAGGATCGATATGCCTT
GGCAATATTTTTAAACTACAGAAAAGATGGAAACTTTGGACTTCAAGAACTTGGATTAAAGAACTTGACA
GAAATCCTAAATGGTGGAGTCTATGTAGACCAGAACAAATTCCTTTGTTATGCAGACACCATTCATTGGC
AAGATATTGTTCGGAACCCATGGCCTTCCAACTTGACTCTTGTGTCAACAAATGGTAGTTCAGGATGTGG
ACGTTGCCATAAGTCCTGTACTGGCCGTTGCTGGGGACCCACAGAAAATCATTGCCAGACTTTGACAAGG
ACGGTGTGTGCAGAACAATGTGACGGCAGATGCTACGGACCTTACGTCAGTGACTGCTGCCATCGAGAAT
GTGCTGGAGGCTGCTCAGGACCTAAGGACACAGACTGCTTTGCCTGCATGAATTTCAATGACAGTGGAGC
ATGTGTTACTCAGTGTCCCCAAACCTTTGTCTACAATCCAACCACCTTTCAACTGGAGCACAATTTCAAT
GCAAAGTACACATATGGAGCATTCTGTGTCAAGAAATGTCCACATAACTTTGTGGTAGATTCCAGTTCTT
GTGTGCGTGCCTGCCCTAGTTCCAAGATGGAAGTAGAAGAAAATGGGATTAAAATGTGTAAACCTTGCAC
TGACATTTGCCCAAAAGCTTGTGATGGCATTGGCACAGGATCATTGATGTCAGCTCAGACTGTGGATTCC
AGTAACATTGACAAATTCATAAACTGTACCAAGATCAATGGGAATTTGATCTTTCTAGTCACTGGTATTC
ATGGGGACCCTTACAATGCAATTGAAGCCATAGACCCAGAGAAACTGAACGTCTTTCGGACAGTCAGAGA
GATAACAGGTTTCCTGAACATACAGTCATGGCCACCAAACATGACTGACTTCAGTGTTTTTTCTAACCTG
GTGACCATTGGTGGAAGAGTACTCTATAGTGGCCTGTCCTTGCTTATCCTCAAGCAACAGGGCATCACCT
CTCTACAGTTCCAGTCCCTGAAGGAAATCAGCGCAGGAAACATCTATATTACTGACAACAGCAACCTGTG
TTATTATCATACCATTAACTGGACAACACTCTTCAGCACAATCAACCAGAGAATAGTAATCCGGGACAAC
AGAAAAGCTGAAAATTGTACTGCTGAAGGAATGGTGTGCAACCATCTGTGTTCCAGTGATGGCTGTTGGG
GACCTGGGCCAGACCAATGTCTGTCGTGTCGCCGCTTCAGTAGAGGAAGGATCTGCATAGAGTCTTGTAA
CCTCTATGATGGTGAATTTCGGGAGTTTGAGAATGGCTCCATCTGTGTGGAGTGTGACCCCCAGTGTGAG
AAGATGGAAGATGGCCTCCTCACATGCCATGGACCGGGTCCTGACAACTGTACAAAGTGCTCTCATTTTA
AAGATGGCCCAAACTGTGTGGAAAAATGTCCAGATGGCTTACAGGGGGCAAACAGTTTCATTTTCAAGTA
TGCTGATCCAGATCGGGAGTGCCACCCATGCCATCCAAACTGCACCCAAGGGTGTAACGGTCCCACTAGT
CATGACTGCATTTACTACCCATGGACGGGCCATTCCACTTTACCACAACATGCTAGAACTCCCCTGATTG
CAGCTGGAGTAATTGGTGGGCTCTTCATTCTGGTCATTGTGGGTCTGACATTTGCTGTTTATGTTAGAAG
GAAGAGCATCAAAAAGAAAAGAGCCTTGAGAAGATTCTTGGAAACAGAGTTGGTGGAACCATTAACTCCC
AGTGGCACAGCACCCAATCAAGCTCAACTTCGTATTTTGAAAGAAACTGAGCTGAAGAGGGTAAAAGTCC
TTGGCTCAGGTGCTTTTGGAACGGTTTATAAAGGTATTTGGGTACCTGAAGGAGAAACTGTGAAGATTCC
TGTGGCTATTAAGATTCTTAATGAGACAACTGGTCCCAAGGCAAATGTGGAGTTCATGGATGAAGCTCTG
ATCATGGCAAGTATGGATCATCCACACCTAGTCCGGTTGCTGGGTGTGTGTCTGAGCCCAACCATCCAGC
TGGTTACTCAACTTATGCCCCATGGCTGCCTGTTGGAGTATGTCCACGAGCACAAGGATAACATTGGATC
ACAACTGCTGCTTAACTGGTGTGTCCAGATAGCTAAGGGAATGATGTACCTGGAAGAAAGACGACTCGTT
CATCGGGATTTGGCAGCCCGTAATGTCTTAGTGAAATCTCCAAACCATGTGAAAATCACAGATTTTGGGC
TAGCCAGACTCTTGGAAGGAGATGAAAAAGAGTACAATGCTGATGGAGGAAAGATGCCAATTAAATGGAT
GGCTCTGGAGTGTATACATTACAGGAAATTCACCCATCAGAGTGACGTTTGGAGCTATGGAGTTACTATA
TGGGAACTGATGACCTTTGGAGGAAAACCCTATGATGGAATTCCAACGCGAGAAATCCCTGATTTATTAG
AGAAAGGAGAACGTTTGCCTCAGCCTCCCATCTGCACTATTGACGTTTACATGGTCATGGTCAAATGTTG
GATGATTGATGCTGACAGTAGACCTAAATTTAAGGAACTGGCTGCTGAGTTTTCAAGGATGGCTCGAGAC
CCTCAAAGATACCTAGTTATTCAGGGTGATGATCGTATGAAGCTTCCCAGTCCAAATGACAGCAAGTTCT
TTCAGAATCTCTTGGATGAAGAGGATTTGGAAGATATGATGGATGCTGAGGAGTACTTGGTCCCTCAGGC
TTTCAACATCCCACCTCCCATCTATACTTCCAGAGCAAGAATTGACTCGAATAGGAACCAGTTTGTATAC
CGAGATGGAGGTTTTGCTGCTGAACAAGGAGTGTCTGTGCCCTACAGAGCCCCAACTAGCACAATTCCAG
AAGCTCCTGTGGCACAGGGTGCTACTGCTGAGATTTTTGATGACTCCTGCTGTAATGGCACCCTACGCAA
GCCAGTGGCACCCCATGTCCAAGAGGACAGTAGCACCCAGAGGTACAGTGCTGACCCCACCGTGTTTGCC
CCAGAACGGAGCCCACGAGGAGAGCTGGATGAGGAAGGTTACATGACTCCTATGCGAGACAAACCCAAAC
AAGAATACCTGAATCCAGTGGAGGAGAACCCTTTTGTTTCTCGGAGAAAAAATGGAGACCTTCAAGCATT
GGATAATCCCGAATATCACAATGCATCCAATGGTCCACCCAAGGCCGAGGATGAGTATGTGAATGAGCCA
CTGTACCTCAACACCTTTGCCAACACCTTGGGAAAAGCTGAGTACCTGAAGAACAACATACTGTCAATGC
CAGAGAAGGCCAAGAAAGCGTTTGACAACCCTGACTACTGGAACCACAGCCTGCCACCTCGGAGCACCCT
TCAGCACCCAGACTACCTGCAGGAGTACAGCACAAAATATTTTTATAAACAGAATGGGCGGATCCGGCCT
ATTGTGGCAGAGAATCCTGAATACCTCTCTGAGTTCTCCCTGAAGCCAGGCACTGTGCTGCCGCCTCCAC
CTTACAGACACCGGAATACTGTGGTGTAA
